Addgene plasmid #220624: MAP80A_MS2
Purpose: (Empty Backbone) tRNA reporter vector
Depositing lab: Marvin Wickens. Depositing organization: University of Wisconsin, Madison. Publication: Unbiased screen of RNA tailing activities reveals a poly(UG) polymerase. Preston MA, Porter DF, Chen F, Buter N, Lapointe CP, Keles S, Kimble J, Wickens M. Nat Methods. 2019 May;16(5):437-445. doi: 10.1038/s41592-019-0370-6. Epub 2019 Apr 15. PubMed 30988468.
Backbone
  Vector backbone: tRNA expression cassette MAB812A
  Backbone size (bp): 5710
  Vector type: Yeast Expression
  Selectable markers: URA3
Growth in bacteria
  Bacterial resistance: Ampicillin, 100 μg/mL
  Growth temperature: 37°C
  Growth strain: DH5alpha
  Copy number: High Copy
Gene/Insert
  Cloning method: Restriction Enzyme
Terms and licenses: Academic/Nonprofit Terms; Industry Terms: Not Available to Industry
How to cite: MAP80A_MS2 was a gift from Marvin Wickens (Addgene plasmid # 220624 ; http://n2t.net/addgene:220624 ; RRID:Addgene_220624)
