[The description below was written by a language model from this plasmid's Addgene catalogue record and pLannotate feature annotations shown in this document.]
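Description:
MAP80A_MS2 is a 5,710 bp yeast–E. coli shuttle plasmid catalogued as an empty-backbone tRNA reporter vector, built on a tRNA expression cassette backbone (MAB812A). In bacteria it is maintained at high copy through a ColE1/pUC-type origin and selected with ampicillin via the bla gene and its native promoter. In Saccharomyces cerevisiae it replicates episomally from the 2μ origin, which typically gives multicopy maintenance, and is selected by uracil prototrophy through URA3 under its own promoter. This marker can also be counterselected with 5-fluoroorotic acid. Short fragments of lacI, lacZα, the pBR322 bom region, a tet promoter and the 2μ RAF1 gene are leftovers of the parental pUC- and YEp-style vectors and are not expected to be functional.

The payload sits between two remnants of the pUC18/19 multiple cloning site, downstream of the lac promoter/operator region. The only element annotated there is a single MS2 stem loop, the RNA hairpin recognised by the bacteriophage MS2 coat protein. The automated feature table does not annotate the tRNA sequence itself or any yeast promoter elements driving it, so the identity of the tRNA and the exact position of the hairpin within the transcript cannot be stated from the record. The design implies a tRNA-based reporter RNA carrying an MS2 hairpin, so that a protein fused to MS2 coat protein can be tethered to it in yeast. The associated publication describes a screen for RNA tailing activities, consistent with using the reporter to detect nucleotides added by tethered candidate enzymes.
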