Features (pLannotate 1.2.2; 17 found; start..end, strand, type, name):
    133..237     +  promoter       AmpR promoter: bla
    238..1098    +  CDS            AmpR: β-lactamase; bla; confers resistance to ampicillin, carbenicillin, and related antibiotics
   1269..1857    +  rep_origin     ori: high-copy-number ColE1/pMB1/pBR322/pUC origin of replication
   2040..2132    +  CDS            lacI (fragment): lac repressor; lacI; The lac repressor binds to the lac operator to inhibit transcription in E. coli. This inhibition can be relieved by adding lactose or isopropyl-β-D-thiogalactopyranoside (IPTG).
   2145..2166    +  protein_bind   CAP binding site: CAP binding activates transcription in the presence of cAMP. E. coli catabolite activator protein
   2181..2211    +  promoter       lac promoter: promoter for the E. coli lac operon
   2219..2235    +  protein_bind   lac operator: The lac repressor binds to the lac operator to inhibit transcription in E. coli. This inhibition can be relieved by adding lactose or isopropyl-β-D-thiogalactopyranoside (IPTG). lac repressor encoded by lacI
   2272..2308    -  misc_feature   MCS (fragment): pUC18/19 multiple cloning site
   2532..2550    +  misc_RNA       MS2 stem loop: stem loop that binds the bacteriophage MS2 coat protein
   2776..2803    -  misc_feature   MCS (fragment): pUC18/19 multiple cloning site
   2800..2957    +  CDS            lacZα (fragment): LacZα fragment of β-galactosidase; lacZ fragment
   2963..3014    -  misc_feature   bom (fragment): basis of mobility region from pBR322
   3019..3102    +  CDS            RAF1 (fragment): RAF_YEAST - Experimental evidence at transcript level: Swiss-Prot protein existence level 2. Antagonizes transcriptional repression of recombinase FLP by REP1-REP2. May play a role in plasmid partitioning. From Saccharomyces cerevisiae (strain ATCC 204508 / S288c) (Baker's yeast).
   3256..4602    -  rep_origin     2μ ori: yeast 2μ plasmid origin of replication
   4607..4623    -  promoter       tet promoter (fragment): E. coli promoter for tetracycline efflux protein gene
   4713..5516    -  CDS            URA3: orotidine-5'-phosphate decarboxylase, required for uracil biosynthesis; S. cerevisiae URA3; yeast auxotrophic marker, counterselectable with 5-fluoroorotic acid (5-FOA)
   5517..22      -  promoter       URA3 promoter (across the origin): S. cerevisiae URA3
>Addgene plasmid #220624 | MAP80A_MS2 | addgene full sequence | sequence record 436939 | Addgene NGS Result
AAAAAAAAAATGATGAATTGAAAAGCTAATTCTTGAAGACGAAAGGGCCTCGTGATACGCCTATTTTTAT
AGGTTAATGTCATGATAATAATGGTTTCTTAGACGTCAGGTGGCACTTTTCGGGGAAATGTGCGCGGAAC
CCCTATTTGTTTATTTTTCTAAATACATTCAAATATGTATCCGCTCATGAGACAATAACCCTGATAAATG
CTTCAATAATATTGAAAAAGGAAGAGTATGAGTATTCAACATTTCCGTGTCGCCCTTATTCCCTTTTTTG
CGGCATTTTGCCTTCCTGTTTTTGCTCACCCAGAAACGCTGGTGAAAGTAAAAGATGCTGAAGATCAGTT
GGGTGCACGAGTGGGTTACATCGAACTGGATCTCAACAGCGGTAAGATCCTTGAGAGTTTTCGCCCCGAA
GAACGTTTTCCAATGATGAGCACTTTTAAAGTTCTGCTATGTGGCGCGGTATTATCCCGTATTGACGCCG
GGCAAGAGCAACTCGGTCGCCGCATACACTATTCTCAGAATGACTTGGTTGAGTACTCACCAGTCACAGA
AAAGCATCTTACGGATGGCATGACAGTAAGAGAATTATGCAGTGCTGCCATAACCATGAGTGATAACACT
GCGGCCAACTTACTTCTGACAACGATCGGAGGACCGAAGGAGCTAACCGCTTTTTTGCACAACATGGGGG
ATCATGTAACTCGCCTTGATCGTTGGGAACCGGAGCTGAATGAAGCCATACCAAACGACGAGCGTGACAC
CACGATGCCTGTAGCAATGGCAACAACGTTGCGCAAACTATTAACTGGCGAACTACTTACTCTAGCTTCC
CGGCAACAATTAATAGACTGGATGGAGGCGGATAAAGTTGCAGGACCACTTCTGCGCTCGGCCCTTCCGG
CTGGCTGGTTTATTGCTGATAAATCTGGAGCCGGTGAGCGTGGGTCTCGCGGTATCATTGCAGCACTGGG
GCCAGATGGTAAGCCCTCCCGTATCGTAGTTATCTACACGACGGGGAGTCAGGCAACTATGGATGAACGA
AATAGACAGATCGCTGAGATAGGTGCCTCACTGATTAAGCATTGGTAACTGTCAGACCAAGTTTACTCAT
ATATACTTTAGATTGATTTAAAACTTCATTTTTAATTTAAAAGGATCTAGGTGAAGATCCTTTTTGATAA
TCTCATGACCAAAATCCCTTAACGTGAGTTTTCGTTCCACTGAGCGTCAGACCCCGTAGAAAAGATCAAA
GGATCTTCTTGAGATCCTTTTTTTCTGCGCGTAATCTGCTGCTTGCAAACAAAAAAACCACCGCTACCAG
CGGTGGTTTGTTTGCCGGATCAAGAGCTACCAACTCTTTTTCCGAAGGTAACTGGCTTCAGCAGAGCGCA
GATACCAAATACTGTTCTTCTAGTGTAGCCGTAGTTAGGCCACCACTTCAAGAACTCTGTAGCACCGCCT
ACATACCTCGCTCTGCTAATCCTGTTACCAGTGGCTGCTGCCAGTGGCGATAAGTCGTGTCTTACCGGGT
TGGACTCAAGACGATAGTTACCGGATAAGGCGCAGCGGTCGGGCTGAACGGGGGGTTCGTGCACACAGCC
CAGCTTGGAGCGAACGACCTACACCGAACTGAGATACCTACAGCGTGAGCTATGAGAAAGCGCCACGCTT
CCCGAAGGGAGAAAGGCGGACAGGTATCCGGTAAGCGGCAGGGTCGGAACAGGAGAGCGCACGAGGGAGC
TTCCAGGGGGAAACGCCTGGTATCTTTATAGTCCTGTCGGGTTTCGCCACCTCTGACTTGAGCGTCGATT
TTTGTGATGCTCGTCAGGGGGGCGGAGCCTATGGAAAAACGCCAGCAACGCGGCCTTTTTACGGTTCCTG
GCCTTTTGCTGGCCTTTTGCTCACATGTTCTTTCCTGCGTTATCCCCTGATTCTGTGGATAACCGTATTA
CCGCCTTTGAGTGAGCTGATACCGCTCGCCGCAGCCGAACGACCGAGCGCAGCGAGTCAGTGAGCGAGGA
AGCGGAAGAGCGCCCAATACGCAAACCGCCTCTCCCCGCGCGTTGGCCGATTCATTAATGCAGCTGGCAC
GACAGGTTTCCCGACTGGAAAGCGGGCAGTGAGCGCAACGCAATTAATGTGAGTTAGCTCACTCATTAGG
CACCCCAGGCTTTACACTTTATGCTTCCGGCTCGTATGTTGTGTGGAATTGTGAGCGGATAACAATTTCA
CACAGGAAACAGCTATGACCATGATTACGCCAAGCTTGCATGCCTGCAGGTCGACTCTAGAGGATCCCTA
AACTAATTGTTCAGGCATTTATACTTTTGGTAGTTCAGCTAGGGAAGGACGGGTTTTATCTCATGTTGTT
CGTTTTGTTATAAGGTTGTTTCATATGTGTTTTATGAACGTTTAGGATGACGTATTGTCATACTGACATA
TCTCATTTTGAGATCTAACAAAGTTCATAAAGAAATTAGGCAACTTGGCCGAGTGGTTAAGGCGAAAGAT
TAGAAATCTTTACATGAGGATCACCCATGTCGCAGGTTCGAGTCCTGCAGTTGTCGTTTTTTCCGAAATT
TCGCCTTCTCGAGCAACTTTCCAAACCCGACCAAGAGAAGGAAGAAATCATTTTTTTTGTTGCGAGTTGT
CATAGAACGAGGTCGAGAAACAGAAGAGGAATTGAAAATGAATTGTAAAAGCGTTCGTTCTATGCCTCTA
ATAAGAGAGTACGTCTTGCTTGATGTGAACCCAAATGCCCACAAAAGGATCCCCGGGTACCGAGCTCGAA
TTCACTGGCCGTCGTTTTACAACGTCGTGACTGGGAAAACCCTGGCGTTACCCAACTTAATCGCCTTGCA
GCACATCCCCCTTTCGCCAGCTGGCGTAATAGCGAAGAGGCCCGCACCGATCGCCCTTCCCAACAGTTGC
GCAGCCTGAATGGCGAATGGCGCCTGATGCGGTATTTTCTCCTTACGCATCTGTGCGGTATTTCACACCG
CATAATCGGATCGTACTTGTTACCCATCATTGAATTTTGAACATCCGAACCTGGGAGTTTTCCCTGAAAC
AGATAGTATATTTGAACCTGTATAATAATATATAGTCTAGCGCTTTACGGAAGACAATGTATGTATTTCG
GTTCCTGGAGAAACTATTGCATCTATTGCATAGGTAATCTTGCACGTCGCATCCCCGGTTCATTTTCTGC
GTTTCCATCTTGCACTTCAATAGCATATCTTTGTTAACGAAGCATCTGTGCTTCATTTTGTAGAACAAAA
ATGCAACGCGAGAGCGCTAATTTTTCAAACAAAGAATCTGAGCTGCATTTTTACAGAACAGAAATGCAAC
GCGAAAGCGCTATTTTACCAACGAAGAATCTGTGCTTCATTTTTGTAAAACAAAAATGCAACGCGAGAGC
GCTAATTTTTCAAACAAAGAATCTGAGCTGCATTTTTACAGAACAGAAATGCAACGCGAGAGCGCTATTT
TACCAACAAAGAATCTATACTTCTTTTTTGTTCTACAAAAATGCATCCCGAGAGCGCTATTTTTCTAACA
AAGCATCTTAGATTACTTTTTTTCTCCTTTGTGCGCTCTATAATGCAGTCTCTTGATAACTTTTTGCACT
GTAGGTCCGTTAAGGTTAGAAGAAGGCTACTTTGGTGTCTATTTTCTCTTCCATAAAAAAAGCCTGACTC
CACTTCCCGCGTTTACTGATTACTAGCGAAGCTGCGGGTGCATTTTTTCAAGATAAAGGCATCCCCGATT
ATATTCTATACCGATGTGGATTGCGCATACTTTGTGAACAGAAAGTGATAGCGTTGATGATTCTTCATTG
GTCAGAAAATTATGAACGGTTTCTTCTATTTTGTCTCTATATACTACGTATAGGAAATGTTTACATTTTC
GTATTGTTTTCGATTCACTCTATGAATAGTTCTTACTACAATTTTTTTGTCTAAAGAGTAATACTAGAGA
TAAACATAAAAAATGTAGAGGTCGAGTTTAGATGCAAGTTCAAGGAGCGAAAGGTGGATGGGTAGGTTAT
ATAGGGATATAGCACAGAGATATATAGCAAAGAGATACTTTTGAGCAATGTTTGTGGAAGCGGTATTCGC
AATATTTTAGTAGCTCGTTACAGTCCGGTGCGTTTTTGGTTTTTTGAAAGTGCGTCTTCAGAGCGCTTTT
GGTTTTCAAAAGCGCTCTGAAGTTCCTATACTTTCTAGCTAGAGAATAGGAACTTCGGAATAGGAACTTC
AAAGCGTTTCCGAAAACGAGCGCTTCCGAAAATGCAACGCGAGCTGCGCACATACAGCTCACTGTTCACG
TCGCACCTATATCTGCGTGTTGCCTGTATATATATATACATGAGAAGAACGGCATAGTGCGTGTTTATGC
TTAAATGCGTACTTATATGCGTCTATTTATGTAGGATGAAAGGTAGTCTAGTACCTCCTGTGATATTATC
CCATTCCATGCGGGGTATCGTATGCTTCCTTCAGCACTACCCTTTAGCTGTTCTATATGCTGCCACTCCT
CAATTGGATTAGTCTCATCCTTCAATGCTATCATTTCCTTTGATATTGGATCGATCCGATGATAAGCTGT
CAAACATGAGAATTGGGTAATAACTGATATAATTAAATTGAAGCTCTAATTTGTGAGTTTAGTATACATG
CATTTACTTATAATACAGTTTTTTAGTTTTGCTGGCCGCATCTTCTCAAATATGCTTCCCAGCCTGCTTT
TCTGTAACGTTCACCCTCTACCTTAGCATCCCTTCCCTTTGCAAATAGTCCTCTTCCAACAATAATAATG
TCAGATCCTGTAGAGACCACATCATCCACGGTTCTATACTGTTGACCCAATGCGTCTCCCTTGTCATCTA
AACCCACACCGGGTGTCATAATCAACCAATCGTAACCTTCATCTCTTCCACCCATGTCTCTTTGAGCAAT
AAAGCCGATAACAAAATCTTTGTCGCTCTTCGCAATGTCAACAGTACCCTTAGTATATTCTCCAGTAGAT
AGGGAGCCCTTGCATGACAATTCTGCTAACATCAAAAGGCCTCTAGGTTCCTTTGTTACTTCTTCTGCCG
CCTGCTTCAAACCGCTAACAATACCTGGGCCCACCACACCGTGTGCATTCGTAATGTCTGCCCATTCTGC
TATTCTGTATACACCCGCAGAGTACTGCAATTTGACTGTATTACCAATGTCAGCAAATTTTCTGTCTTCG
AAGAGTAAAAAATTGTACTTGGCGGATAATGCCTTTAGCGGCTTAACTGTGCCCTCCATGGAAAAATCAG
TCAAGATATCCACATGTGTTTTTAGTAAACAAATTTTGGGACCTAATGCTTCAACTAACTCCAGTAATTC
CTTGGTGGTACGAACATCCAATGAAGCACACAAGTTTGTTTGCTTTTCGTGCATGATATTAAATAGCTTG
GCAGCAACAGGACTAGGATGAGTAGCAGCACGTTCCTTATATGTAGCTTTCGACATGATTTATCTTCGTT
TCCTGCATGTTTTTGTTCTGTGCAGTTGGGTTAAGAATACTGGGCAATTTCATGTTTCTTCAACACTACA
TATGCGTATATATACCAATCTAAGTCTGTGCTCCTTCCTTCGTTCTTCCTTCTGTTCGGAGATTACCGAA
TCAAAAAAATTTCAAGGAAACCGAAATCAAAAAAAAGAAT
